Addgene plasmid #100332: pCMV_mEm_4GS_LF82_314
Purpose: Mammalian expression of E. coli LF82_314 CDS fused to mEmerald
Depositing lab: Alan Huett. Depositing organization: University of Nottingham. Publication: A multi-phenotypic imaging screen to identify bacterial effectors by exogenous expression in a HeLa cell line. Collins A, Huett A. Sci Data. 2018 May 15;5:180081. doi: 10.1038/sdata.2018.81. PubMed 29762554.
Backbone
  Vector backbone: pCMV
  Backbone size w/o insert (bp): 4502
  Vector type: Mammalian Expression
Growth in bacteria
  Bacterial resistance: Ampicillin, 100 μg/mL
  Growth temperature: 37°C
  Growth strain: XL1 Blue
  Copy number: High Copy
Gene/Insert
  Gene/Insert name: LF82_314
  Insert size (bp): 468
  Promoter: CMV
  Tag / fusion protein: mEmerald (N terminal on backbone)
  Cloning method: Ligation Independent Cloning
  Sequencing primers: 5′ ACTTCTGCTCTAAAAGCTGCGG; 3′ CACTGCATTCTAGTTGTGGTTTGTC
Terms and licenses: Academic/Nonprofit Terms; Industry Terms: Not Available to Industry
How to cite: pCMV_mEm_4GS_LF82_314 was a gift from Alan Huett (Addgene plasmid # 100332 ; http://n2t.net/addgene:100332 ; RRID:Addgene_100332)
