[The description below was written by a language model from this plasmid's Addgene catalogue record and pLannotate feature annotations shown in this document.]
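Description:
pCMV_mEm_4GS_LF82_314 is a mammalian expression plasmid built on a pCMV backbone (4,502 bp without insert; the sequenced record is 4,970 nt) that drives production of a bacterial protein fused to a green fluorescent tag. It is propagated in E. coli as a high-copy plasmid using a ColE1/pUC-type origin and is selected with ampicillin through the β-lactamase gene and its native promoter. The annotation also picks up remnants of older cloning vectors, including fragments of lacZα, lacI, rop and the pBR322 bom region, along with a lac promoter/operator and CAP site. These appear to be backbone leftovers rather than functional parts of the expression unit. No mammalian selection marker is annotated, which suggests the plasmid is suited to transient transfection.

The expression cassette consists of the human cytomegalovirus immediate early enhancer and promoter, followed by a modified SV40 intron with splice donor and acceptor sites, which generally improves mRNA processing and expression. Next comes the mEmerald coding sequence, a rapidly maturing monomeric GFP derivative. The 468 bp LF82_314 coding sequence from E. coli LF82 was inserted by ligation independent cloning downstream of mEmerald, giving an N-terminally tagged fusion. The "4GS" in the name presumably refers to a glycine-serine linker between the two, although the record does not define it. The insert itself is not annotated in the feature table, but it fits the gap between mEmerald and the SV40 polyadenylation signal that ends the transcript. The associated publication indicates that the construct belongs to a collection used for imaging-based screening of candidate bacterial effectors by exogenous expression in HeLa cells, where the fluorescent tag reports localisation and identifies expressing cells.
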