Features (pLannotate 1.2.2; 16 found; start..end, strand, type, name):
      8..28      -  misc_feature   MCS (fragment): pUC18/19 multiple cloning site
     27..330     +  enhancer       CMV enhancer: human cytomegalovirus immediate early enhancer
    331..534     +  promoter       CMV promoter: human cytomegalovirus (CMV) immediate early promoter
    672..768     +  intron         SV40 intron: modified SV40 intron with splice donor and acceptor sites
    829..1545    +  CDS            mEmerald: mEmerald is a basic (constitutively fluorescent) green fluorescent protein published in 1998, derived from Aequorea victoria. It is reported to be a very rapidly-maturing monomer with moderate acid sensitivity.
   2109..2243    -  polyA_signal   SV40 poly(A) signal: SV40 polyadenylation signal
   2378..2394    -  protein_bind   lac operator: The lac repressor binds to the lac operator to inhibit transcription in E. coli. This inhibition can be relieved by adding lactose or isopropyl-β-D-thiogalactopyranoside (IPTG). lac repressor encoded by lacI
   2402..2432    -  promoter       lac promoter: promoter for the E. coli lac operon
   2447..2468    -  protein_bind   CAP binding site: CAP binding activates transcription in the presence of cAMP. E. coli catabolite activator protein
   2481..2573    -  CDS            lacI (fragment): lac repressor; lacI; The lac repressor binds to the lac operator to inhibit transcription in E. coli. This inhibition can be relieved by adding lactose or isopropyl-β-D-thiogalactopyranoside (IPTG).
   2756..3344    -  rep_origin     ori: high-copy-number ColE1/pMB1/pBR322/pUC origin of replication
   3515..4375    -  CDS            AmpR: β-lactamase; bla; confers resistance to ampicillin, carbenicillin, and related antibiotics
   4376..4480    -  promoter       AmpR promoter: bla
   4575..4610    +  CDS            rop (fragment): Rop protein, which maintains plasmids at low copy number; rop
   4712..4811    +  misc_feature   bom (fragment): basis of mobility region from pBR322
   4817..2       -  CDS            lacZα (fragment) (across the origin): LacZα fragment of β-galactosidase; lacZ fragment
>Addgene plasmid #100332 | pCMV_mEm_4GS_LF82_314 | addgene full sequence | sequence record 209492 | Addgene NGS Result
GAGTTCGAGCTTGCATGCCTGCAGGTCGTTACATAACTTACGGTAAATGGCCCGCCTGGCTGACCGCCCA
ACGACCCCCGCCCATTGACGTCAATAATGACGTATGTTCCCATAGTAACGCCAATAGGGACTTTCCATTG
ACGTCAATGGGTGGAGTATTTACGGTAAACTGCCCACTTGGCAGTACATCAAGTGTATCATATGCCAAGT
ACGCCCCCTATTGACGTCAATGACGGTAAATGGCCCGCCTGGCATTATGCCCAGTACATGACCTTATGGG
ACTTTCCTACTTGGCAGTACATCTACGTATTAGTCATCGCTATTACCATGGTGATGCGGTTTTGGCAGTA
CATCAATGGGCGTGGATAGCGGTTTGACTCACGGGGATTTCCAAGTCTCCACCCCATTGACGTCAATGGG
AGTTTGTTTTGGCACCAAAATCAACGGGACTTTCCAAAATGTCGTAACAACTCCGCCCCATTGACGCAAA
TGGGCGGTAGGCGTGTACGGTGGGAGGTCTATATAAGCAGAGCTCGTTTAGTGAACCGTCAGATCGCCTG
GAGACGCCATCCACGCTGTTTTGACCTCCATAGAAGACACCGGGACCGATCCAGCCTCCGGACTCTAGAG
GATCCGGTACTAGAGGAACTGAAAAACCAGAAAGTTAACTGGTAAGTTTAGTCTTTTTGTCTTTTATTTC
AGGTCCCGGATCCGGTGGTGGTGCAAATCAAAGAACTGCTCCTCAGTGGATGTTGCCTTTACTTCTAGGC
CTGTACGGAAGTGTTACTTCTGCTCTAAAAGCTGCGGAATTGTACCCGCGGGCCCACCATGGTGAGCAAG
GGCGAGGAGCTGTTCACCGGGGTGGTGCCCATCCTGGTCGAGCTGGACGGCGACGTAAACGGCCACAAGT
TCAGCGTGTCCGGCGAGGGCGAGGGCGATGCCACCTACGGCAAGCTGACCCTGAAGTTCATCTGCACCAC
CGGCAAGCTGCCCGTGCCCTGGCCCACCCTCGTGACCACCTTGACCTACGGCGTGCAGTGCTTCGCCCGC
TACCCCGACCACATGAAGCAGCACGACTTCTTCAAGTCCGCCATGCCCGAAGGCTACGTCCAGGAGCGCA
CCATCTTCTTCAAGGACGACGGCAACTACAAGACCCGCGCCGAGGTGAAGTTCGAGGGCGACACCCTGGT
GAACCGCATCGAGCTGAAGGGCATCGACTTCAAGGAGGACGGCAACATCCTGGGGCACAAGCTGGAGTAC
AACTACAACAGCCACAAGGTCTATATCACCGCCGACAAGCAGAAGAACGGCATCAAGGTGAACTTCAAGA
CCCGCCACAACATCGAGGACGGCAGCGTGCAGCTCGCCGACCACTACCAGCAGAACACCCCCATCGGCGA
CGGCCCCGTGCTGCTGCCCGACAACCACTACCTGAGCACCCAGTCCAAGCTGAGCAAAGACCCCAACGAG
AAGCGCGATCACATGGTCCTGCTGGAGTTCGTGACCGCCGCCGGGATCACTCTCGGCATGGACGAGCTGT
ACAAGCGAATTGGTGGAGGGGGCGGTTCCGGTGGCGGAGGTTCCCGAATTCGTCGACGGAGATCTGATAT
GGCTACGATCCCCACTCAGACACACCCGTTACTTGCTGTTCCCTTCAATGCTGCCACAGATTTTACCGTA
CTGGCTGACCACTGTGAAAACTTCGCCGAAACCCTGATCGAAAGCGACGATCCGATGCTGCGGCTGGCGC
TTTGCGGGCGGCTTGCCGCCTGTCTGACTCTGCTGCAACCCACGCTGAACGACCCTATCCCGTCCCATCT
GACTGACAGCCTGACCGTTGATGCTCTACCTGCCGATATGCCCCGATTTGTCCCCGATGCTGAATTACTT
TGTGATTACTCACTGACGCTGGCGCAACTTCTTATCGGGCAGGGGATGCAGCCAAAAGTAGAGCAGACGA
TAACAGGCTTATTATGTGAACTGGTCTGGTATTTTGCCGCCGAAATGAAAGCCCCGCGTTGGCTGCGTAC
TGCCGGTGGCGTGAAGTTTATCGGCGGTGTGGAGGCCAAAGCATGAATCGGTACCCTCGAGAAGCTTGCG
GCCGCGGGGATCCAGACATGATAAGATACATTGATGAGTTTGGACAAACCACAACTAGAATGCAGTGAAA
AAAATGCTTTATTTGTGAAATTTGTGATGCTATTGCTTTATTTGTAACCATTATAAGCTGCAATAAACAA
GTTAACAACAACAATTGCATTCATTTTATGTTTCAGGTTCAGGGGGAGGTGTGGGAGGTTTTTTCGGATC
CTCTAGAGTCGATCTGCAGGCATGCTAGCTTGGCGTAATCATGGTCATAGCTGTTTCCTGTGTGAAATTG
TTATCCGCTCACAATTCCACACAACATACGAGCCGGAAGCATAAAGTGTAAAGCCTGGGGTGCCTAATGA
GTGAGCTAACTCACATTAATTGCGTTGCGCTCACTGCCCGCTTTCCAGTCGGGAAACCTGTCGTGCCAGC
TGCATTAATGAATCGGCCAACGCGCGGGGAGAGGCGGTTTGCGTATTGGGCGCTCTTCCGCTTCCTCGCT
CACTGACTCGCTGCGCTCGGTCGTTCGGCTGCGGCGAGCGGTATCAGCTCACTCAAAGGCGGTAATACGG
TTATCCACAGAATCAGGGGATAACGCAGGAAAGAACATGTGAGCAAAAGGCCAGCAAAAGGCCAGGAACC
GTAAAAAGGCCGCGTTGCTGGCGTTTTTCCATAGGCTCCGCCCCCCTGACGAGCATCACAAAAATCGACG
CTCAAGTCAGAGGTGGCGAAACCCGACAGGACTATAAAGATACCAGGCGTTTCCCCCTGGAAGCTCCCTC
GTGCGCTCTCCTGTTCCGACCCTGCCGCTTACCGGATACCTGTCCGCCTTTCTCCCTTCGGGAAGCGTGG
CGCTTTCTCATAGCTCACGCTGTAGGTATCTCAGTTCGGTGTAGGTCGTTCGCTCCAAGCTGGGCTGTGT
GCACGAACCCCCCGTTCAGCCCGACCGCTGCGCCTTATCCGGTAACTATCGTCTTGAGTCCAACCCGGTA
AGACACGACTTATCGCCACTGGCAGCAGCCACTGGTAACAGGATTAGCAGAGCGAGGTATGTAGGCGGTG
CTACAGAGTTCTTGAAGTGGTGGCCTAACTACGGCTACACTAGAAGAACAGTATTTGGTATCTGCGCTCT
GCTGAAGCCAGTTACCTTCGGAAAAAGAGTTGGTAGCTCTTGATCCGGCAAACAAACCACCGCTGGTAGC
GGTGGTTTTTTTGTTTGCAAGCAGCAGATTACGCGCAGAAAAAAAGGATCTCAAGAAGATCCTTTGATCT
TTTCTACGGGGTCTGACGCTCAGTGGAACGAAAACTCACGTTAAGGGATTTTGGTCATGAGATTATCAAA
AAGGATCTTCACCTAGATCCTTTTAAATTAAAAATGAAGTTTTAAATCAATCTAAAGTATATATGAGTAA
ACTTGGTCTGACAGTTACCAATGCTTAATCAGTGAGGCACCTATCTCAGCGATCTGTCTATTTCGTTCAT
CCATAGTTGCCTGACTCCCCGTCGTGTAGATAACTACGATACGGGAGGGCTTACCATCTGGCCCCAGTGC
TGCAATGATACCGCGAGACCCACGCTCACCGGCTCCAGATTTATCAGCAATAAACCAGCCAGCCGGAAGG
GCCGAGCGCAGAAGTGGTCCTGCAACTTTATCCGCCTCCATCCAGTCTATTAATTGTTGCCGGGAAGCTA
GAGTAAGTAGTTCGCCAGTTAATAGTTTGCGCAACGTTGTTGCCATTGCTACAGGCATCGTGGTGTCACG
CTCGTCGTTTGGTATGGCTTCATTCAGCTCCGGTTCCCAACGATCAAGGCGAGTTACATGATCCCCCATG
TTGTGCAAAAAAGCGGTTAGCTCCTTCGGTCCTCCGATCGTTGTCAGAAGTAAGTTGGCCGCAGTGTTAT
CACTCATGGTTATGGCAGCACTGCATAATTCTCTTACTGTCATGCCATCCGTAAGATGCTTTTCTGTGAC
TGGTGAGTACTCAACCAAGTCATTCTGAGAATAGTGTATGCGGCGACCGAGTTGCTCTTGCCCGGCGTCA
ATACGGGATAATACCGCGCCACATAGCAGAACTTTAAAAGTGCTCATCATTGGAAAACGTTCTTCGGGGC
GAAAACTCTCAAGGATCTTACCGCTGTTGAGATCCAGTTCGATGTAACCCACTCGTGCACCCAACTGATC
TTCAGCATCTTTTACTTTCACCAGCGTTTCTGGGTGAGCAAAAACAGGAAGGCAAAATGCCGCAAAAAAG
GGAATAAGGGCGACACGGAAATGTTGAATACTCATACTCTTCCTTTTTCAATATTATTGAAGCATTTATC
AGGGTTATTGTCTCATGAGCGGATACATATTTGAATGTATTTAGAAAAATAAACAAATAGGGGTTCCGCG
CACATTTCCCCGAAAAGTGCCACCTGACGTCTAAGAAACCATTATTATCATGACATTAACCTATAAAAAT
AGGCGTATCACGAGGCCCTTTCGTCTCGCGCGTTTCGGTGATGACGGTGAAAACCTCTGACACATGCAGC
TCCCGGAGACGGTCACAGCTTGTCTGTAAGCGGATGCCGGGAGCAGACAAGCCCGTCAGGGCGCGTCAGC
GGGTGTTGGCGGGTGTCGGGGCTGGCTTAACTATGCGGCATCAGAGCAGATTGTACTGAGAGTGCACCAT
ATGCGGTGTGAAATACCGCACAGATGCGTAAGGAGAAAATACCGCATCAGGCGCCATTCGCCATTCAGGC
TGCGCAACTGTTGGGAAGGGCGATCGGTGCGGGCCTCTTCGCTATTACGCCAGCTGGCGAAAGGGGGATG
TGCTGCAAGGCGATTAAGTTGGGTAACGCCAGGGTTTTCCCAGTCACGACGTTGTAAAACGACGGCCAGT
