>Addgene plasmid #100332 | pCMV_mEm_4GS_LF82_314 | depositor partial sequence | sequence record 183663 | Sequence across LF82 gene insert region
TGGAGGGGGCGGTTCCGGTGGCGGAGGTTCCCGAATTCGTCGACGGAGATCTGATATGGCTACGATCCCC
ACTCAGACACACCCGTTACTTGCTGTTCCCTTCAATGCTGCCACAGATTTTACCGTACTGGCTGACCACT
GTGAAAACTTCGCCGAAACCCTGATCGAAAGCGACGATCCGATGCTGCGGCTGGCGCTTTGCGGGCGGCT
TGCCGCCTGTCTGACTCTGCTGCAACCCACGCTGAACGACCCTATCCCGTCCCATCTGACTGACAGCCTG
ACCGTTGATGCTCTACCTGCCGATATGCCCCGATTTGTCCCCGATGCTGAATTACTTTGTGATTACTCAC
TGACGCTGGCGCAACTTCTTATCGGGCAGGGGATGCAGCCAAAAGTAGAGCAGACGATAACAGGCTTATT
ATGTGAACTGGTCTGGTATTTTGCCGCCGAAATGAAAGCCCCGCGTTGGCTGCGTACTGCCGGTGGCGTG
AAGTTTATCGGCGGTGTGGAGGCCAAAGCATGAATCGGTACCCTCGAGAAGCTTGCGGCCGCGGGGATCC
AGACATGATAAGATACATTGATGAGTTTGGACAAACCACAACTAGAATGCAGTGAAAAAAATGCTTTATT
TGTGAAATTTGTGATGCTATTGCTTTATTTGTAACCATTATAAGCTGCAATAAACAAGTTAACAACAACA
ATTGCATTCATTTTATGTTTCAGGTTCAGGGGAGTGTGGGG
